LOCUS       Exported 6786 bp ds-DNA circular SYN 13-MAY-2021
DEFINITION  Mammalian expression plasmid for SARS-CoV-2 ORF6 protein.
ACCESSION   .
VERSION     .
KEYWORDS    pGBW-m4252882
SOURCE      synthetic DNA construct
  ORGANISM  synthetic DNA construct
REFERENCE   1 (bases 1 to 6786)
  TITLE     SARS-CoV-2 protein Mammalian expression constructs, tagged, for
            protein expression and/or purification
REFERENCE   2 (bases 1 to 6786)
  AUTHORS   .
  TITLE     Direct Submission
  JOURNAL   Exported May 13, 2021 from SnapGene Server 1.1.58
            http://www.snapgene.com
FEATURES             Location/Qualifiers
     source          1..6786
                     /organism="synthetic DNA construct"
                     /mol_type="other DNA"
     CDS             188..208
                     /codon_start=1
                     /product="tobacco etch virus (TEV) protease recognition and
                     cleavage site"
                     /label=TEV site
                     /translation="ENLYFQS"
     CDS             209..250
                     /codon_start=1
                     /product="epitope tag from simian virus 5"
                     /label=V5 tag
                     /translation="GKPIPNPLLGLDST"
     polyA_signal    319..440
                     /label=SV40 poly(A) signal
                     /note="SV40 polyadenylation signal"
     primer_bind     complement(330..349)
                     /label=EBV-rev
                     /note="SV40 polyA terminator, reverse primer"
     primer_bind     384..403
                     /label=SV40pA-R
                     /note="SV40 polyA, reverse primer"
     terminator      555..601
                     /label=T7 terminator
                     /note="transcription terminator for bacteriophage T7 RNA
                     polymerase"
     terminator      631..767
                     /label=rrnG terminator
                     /note="transcription terminator from the E. coli ribosomal
                     RNA rrnG operon (Albrechtsen et al., 1991)"
     misc_feature    812..883
                     /label=3' beta-globin insulator
                     /note="insulator downstream of the human beta-globin locus
                     (Farrell et al., 2002)"
     rep_origin      complement(1109..1697)
                     /direction=LEFT
                     /label=ori
                     /note="high-copy-number ColE1/pMB1/pBR322/pUC origin of
                     replication"
     primer_bind     complement(1189..1208)
                     /label=pBR322ori-F
                     /note="pBR322 origin, forward primer"
     promoter        2197..3406
                     /label=UbC promoter
                     /note="human ubiquitin C promoter"
     primer_bind     3243..3262
                     /label=hUBCpro-F
                     /note="Human Ubiquitin C (UbC) promoter, forward primer"
     CDS             3410..4438
                     /codon_start=1
                     /gene="aph(4)-Ia"
                     /product="aminoglycoside phosphotransferase from E. coli"
                     /label=HygR
                     /note="confers resistance to hygromycin"
                     /translation="MGKKPELTATSVEKFLIEKFDSVSDLMQLSEGEESRAFSFDVGGR
                     GYVLRVNSCADGFYKDRYVYRHFASAALPIPEVLDIGEFSESLTYCISRRAQGVTLQDL
                     PETELPAVLQPVAEAMDAIAAADLSQTSGFGPFGPQGIGQYTTWRDFICAIADPHVYHW
                     QTVMDDTVSASVAQALDELMLWAEDCPEVRHLVHADFGSNNVLTDNGRITAVIDWSEAM
                     FGDSQYEVANIFFWRPWLACMEQQTRYFERRHPELAGSPRLRAYMLRIGLDQLYQSLVD
                     GNFDDAAWAQGRCDAIVRSGAGTVGRTQIARRSAAVWTDGCVEVLADSGNRRPSTRPRA
                     KE"
     polyA_signal    4465..4513
                     /note="synthetic polyadenylation signal"
     CDS             4779..5639
                     /codon_start=1
                     /gene="bla"
                     /product="beta-lactamase"
                     /label=AmpR
                     /note="confers resistance to ampicillin, carbenicillin, and
                     related antibiotics"
                     /translation="MSIQHFRVALIPFFAAFCLPVFAHPETLVKVKDAEDQLGARVGYI
                     ELDLNSGKILESFRPEERFPMMSTFKVLLCGAVLSRIDAGQEQLGRRIHYSQNDLVEYS
                     PVTEKHLTDGMTVRELCSAAITMSDNTAANLLLTTIGGPKELTAFLHNMGDHVTRLDRW
                     EPELNEAIPNDERDTTMPVAMATTLRKLLTGELLTLASRQQLIDWMEADKVAGPLLRSA
                     LPAGWFIADKSGAGERGSRGIIAALGPDGKPSRIVVIYTTGSQATMDERNRQIAEIGAS
                     LIKHW"
     primer_bind     complement(4997..5016)
                     /label=Amp-R
                     /note="Ampicillin resistance gene, reverse primer"
     terminator      5652..5788
                     /label=rrnG terminator
                     /note="transcription terminator from the E. coli ribosomal
                     RNA rrnG operon (Albrechtsen et al., 1991)"
     misc_feature    5940..6011
                     /label=5' beta-globin insulator
                     /note="insulator upstream of the human beta-globin locus
                     (Farrell et al., 2002)"
     terminator      6016..6062
                     /label=T7 terminator
                     /note="transcription terminator for bacteriophage T7 RNA
                     polymerase"
     polyA_signal    6080..6128
                     /note="synthetic polyadenylation signal"
     enhancer        6209..6512
                     /label=CMV enhancer
                     /note="human cytomegalovirus immediate early enhancer"
     promoter        6514..6716
                     /label=CMV promoter
                     /note="human cytomegalovirus (CMV) immediate early
                     promoter"
     primer_bind     6667..6687
                     /label=CMV-F
                     /note="Human CMV immediate early promoter, forward primer"
ORIGIN
        1 caccatgttt catctcgttg actttcaggt tactatagca gagatattac taattattat
       61 gaggactttt aaagtttcca tttggaatct tgattacatc ataaacctca taattaaaaa
      121 tttatctaag tcactaactg agaataaata ttctcaatta gatgaagagc aaccaatgga
      181 gattgatgaa aacctttact ttcagtcggg gaaacctata cccaatccac ttctcggctt
      241 agattctacc taaggatccg caggcctctg ctagcttgac tgactgagat acagcgtacc
      301 ttcagctcac agacatgata agatacattg atgagtttgg acaaaccaca actagaatgc
      361 agtgaaaaaa atgctttatt tgtgaaattt gtgatgctat tgctttattt gtaaccatta
      421 taagctgcaa taaacaagtt aacaacaaca attgcattca ttttatgttt caggttcagg
      481 gggaggtgtg ggaggttttt taaagcaagt aaaacctcta caaatgtggt attggcccat
      541 ctctatcggt atcgtagcat aaccccttgg ggcctctaaa cgggtcttga ggggtttttt
      601 gtgcccctcg ggccggattg ctatctaccg gcattggcgc agaaaaaaat gcctgatgcg
      661 acgctgcgcg tcttatactc ccacatatgc cagattcagc aacggatacg gcttccccaa
      721 cttgcccact tccatacgtg tcctccttac cagaaattta tccttaaggt cgtcagctat
      781 cctgcaggcg atctctcgat ttcgatcaag acattccttt aatggtcttt tctggacacc
      841 actaggggtc agaagtagtt catcaaactt tcttccctcc ctaatctcat tggttacctt
      901 gggctatcga aacttaatta accagtcaag tcagctactt ggcgagatcg acttgtctgg
      961 gtttcgacta cgctcagaat tgcgtcagtc aagttcgatc tggtccttgc tattgcaccc
     1021 gttctccgat tacgagtttc atttaaatca tgtgagcaaa aggccagcaa aaggccagga
     1081 accgtaaaaa ggccgcgttg ctggcgtttt tccataggct ccgcccccct gacgagcatc
     1141 acaaaaatcg acgctcaagt cagaggtggc gaaacccgac aggactataa agataccagg
     1201 cgtttccccc tggaagctcc ctcgtgcgct ctcctgttcc gaccctgccg cttaccggat
     1261 acctgtccgc ctttctccct tcgggaagcg tggcgctttc tcatagctca cgctgtaggt
     1321 atctcagttc ggtgtaggtc gttcgctcca agctgggctg tgtgcacgaa ccccccgttc
     1381 agcccgaccg ctgcgcctta tccggtaact atcgtcttga gtccaacccg gtaagacacg
     1441 acttatcgcc actggcagca gccactggta acaggattag cagagcgagg tatgtaggcg
     1501 gtgctacaga gttcttgaag tggtggccta actacggcta cactagaaga acagtatttg
     1561 gtatctgcgc tctgctgaag ccagttacct tcggaaaaag agttggtagc tcttgatccg
     1621 gcaaacaaac caccgctggt agcggtggtt tttttgtttg caagcagcag attacgcgca
     1681 gaaaaaaagg atctcaagaa gatcctttga tcttttctac ggggtctgac gctcagtgga
     1741 acgaaaactc acgttaaggg attttggtca tgagattatc aaaaaggatc ttcacctaga
     1801 tccttttaaa ttaaaaatga agttttaaat caatctaaag tatatatgag taaacttggt
     1861 ctgacagtta ccaatgctta atcagtgagg cacctatctc agcgatctgt ctatttcgtt
     1921 catccatagt tgcatttaaa tttccgaact ctccaaggcc ctcgtcggaa aatcttcaaa
     1981 cctttcgtcc gatccatctt gcaggctacc tctcgaacga actatcgcaa gtctcttggc
     2041 cggccttgcg ccttggctat tgcttggcag cgcctatcgc caggtattac tccaatcccg
     2101 aatatccgag atcgggatca cccgagagaa gttcaaccta catcctcaat cccgatctat
     2161 ccgagatccg aggaatatcg aaatcggggc gcgcctggcc tccgcgccgg gttttggcgc
     2221 ctcccgcggg cgcccccctc gtcacggcga gcgctgccac gtcagacgaa gggcgcagga
     2281 gcgtcctgat ccttccgccc ggacgctcag gacagcggcc cgctgctcat aagactcggc
     2341 cttagaaccc cagtatcagc agaaggacat tttaggacgg gacttgggtg actctagggc
     2401 actggttttc tttccagaga gcggaacagg cgaggaaaag tagtcccttc tcggcgattc
     2461 tgcggaggga tctccgtggg gcggtgaacg ccgatgatta tataaggacg cgccgggtgt
     2521 ggcacagcta gttccgtcgc agccgggatt tgggtcgcgg ttcttgtttg tggatcgctg
     2581 tgatcgtcac ttggtgagta gcgggctgct gggctggccg gggctttcgt ggccgccggg
     2641 ccgctcggtg ggacggaagc gtgtggagag accgccaagg gctgtagtct gggtccgcga
     2701 gcaaggttgc cctgaactgg gggttggggg gagcgcagca aaatggcggc tgttcccgag
     2761 tcttgaatgg aagacgcttg tgaggcgggc tgtgaggtcg ttgaaacaag gtggggggca
     2821 tggtgggcgg caagaaccca aggtcttgag cccttcgcta atgcgggaaa gctcttattc
     2881 gggtgagatg ggctgggcac catctgggga ccctgacgtg aagtttgtca ctgactggag
     2941 aactcggttt gtcgtctgtt gcgggggcgg cagttatggc ggtgccgttg ggcagtgcac
     3001 ccgtaccttt gggagcgcgc gccctcgtcg tgtcgtgacg tcacccgttc tgttggctta
     3061 taatgcaggg tggggccacc agccggtagg tgtgcggtag gcttttctcc gtcgcaggac
     3121 gcagggttcg ggcctagggt aggctctcct gaatcgacag gcgccggacc tctggtgagg
     3181 ggagggataa gtgaggcgtc agtttctttg gtcggtttta tgtacctatc ttcttaagta
     3241 gctgaagctc cggttttgaa ctatgcgctc ggggttggcg agtgtgtttt gtgaagtttt
     3301 ttaggcacct tttgaaatgt aatcatttgg gtcaatatgt aattttcagt gttagacttg
     3361 taaattgtcc gctaaattct ggccgttttt ggcttttttg ttagacaaca tgggtaaaaa
     3421 gcctgaactc accgcgacgt ctgtcgagaa gtttctgatc gaaaagttcg acagcgtctc
     3481 cgacctgatg cagctctcgg agggcgaaga atctcgtgct ttcagcttcg atgtaggagg
     3541 gcgtggatat gtcctgcggg taaatagctg cgccgatggt ttctacaaag atcgttatgt
     3601 ttatcggcac tttgcatccg ccgcgctccc gattccggaa gtgcttgaca ttggggagtt
     3661 cagcgagagc ctgacctatt gcatctcccg ccgtgcacag ggtgtcacgt tgcaagacct
     3721 gcctgaaacc gaactgcccg ctgttctgca gccggtcgcg gaggcaatgg atgccatcgc
     3781 tgccgccgat cttagccaga cgagcgggtt cggcccattc ggaccgcaag gaatcggtca
     3841 atacactaca tggcgtgatt tcatatgcgc gattgctgat ccccatgtgt atcactggca
     3901 aactgtgatg gacgacaccg tcagtgcgtc cgtcgcgcag gctctcgatg agctgatgct
     3961 ttgggccgag gactgccccg aagtccggca cctcgtgcac gcggatttcg gctccaacaa
     4021 tgtcctgacg gacaatggcc gcataacagc ggtcattgac tggagcgagg cgatgttcgg
     4081 ggattcccaa tacgaggtcg ccaacatctt cttctggagg ccgtggttgg cttgtatgga
     4141 gcagcagacg cgctacttcg agcggaggca tccggagctt gcaggatcgc cccggctccg
     4201 ggcgtatatg ctccgcattg gtcttgacca actctatcag agcttggttg acggcaattt
     4261 cgatgatgca gcttgggcgc agggtcgatg cgacgcaatc gtccgatccg gagccgggac
     4321 tgtcgggcgt acacaaatcg cccgcagaag cgccgccgtc tggaccgatg gctgtgtaga
     4381 agtactcgcc gatagtggaa accgacgccc cagcactcgt ccgagggcaa aggaataagc
     4441 tagtatgtaa gcctagtctt agataataaa atcgctatcc atcgaagatg gatgtgtgtt
     4501 ggttttttgt gtgtgtaacg ctaggcgcgc ctggtgtacc gagaacgatc ctctcagtgc
     4561 gagtctcgac gatccatatc gttgcttggc agtcagccag tcggaatcca gcttgggacc
     4621 caggaagtcc aatcgtcaga tattgtactc aagcctggtc acggcagcgt accgatctgt
     4681 ttaaacctag atattgatag tctgatcggt caacgtataa tcgagtccta gcttttgcaa
     4741 acatctatca agagacagga tcagcaggag gctttcgcat gagtattcaa catttccgtg
     4801 tcgcccttat tccctttttt gcggcatttt gccttcctgt ttttgctcac ccagaaacgc
     4861 tggtgaaagt aaaagatgct gaagatcagt tgggtgcgcg agtgggttac atcgaactgg
     4921 atctcaacag cggtaagatc cttgagagtt ttcgccccga agaacgcttt ccaatgatga
     4981 gcacttttaa agttctgcta tgtggcgcgg tattatcccg tattgacgcc gggcaagagc
     5041 aactcggtcg ccgcatacac tattctcaga atgacttggt tgagtattca ccagtcacag
     5101 aaaagcatct tacggatggc atgacagtaa gagaattatg cagtgctgcc ataaccatga
     5161 gtgataacac tgcggccaac ttacttctga caacgattgg aggaccgaag gagctaaccg
     5221 cttttttgca caacatgggg gatcatgtaa ctcgccttga tcgttgggaa ccggagctga
     5281 atgaagccat accaaacgac gagcgtgaca ccacgatgcc tgtagcaatg gcaacaacct
     5341 tgcgtaaact attaactggc gaactactta ctctagcttc ccggcaacag ttgatagact
     5401 ggatggaggc ggataaagtt gcaggaccac ttctgcgctc ggcccttccg gctggctggt
     5461 ttattgctga taaatctgga gccggtgagc gtgggtctcg cggtatcatt gcagcactgg
     5521 ggccagatgg taagccctcc cgtatcgtag ttatctacac gacggggagt caggcaacta
     5581 tggatgaacg aaatagacag atcgctgaga taggtgcctc actgattaag cattggtaac
     5641 cgattctagg tgcattggcg cagaaaaaaa tgcctgatgc gacgctgcgc gtcttatact
     5701 cccacatatg ccagattcag caacggatac ggcttcccca acttgcccac ttccatacgt
     5761 gtcctcctta ccagaaattt atccttaaga tcccgaatcg tttaaactcg actctggctc
     5821 tatcgaatct ccgtcgtttc gagcttacgc gaacagccgt ggcgctcatt tgctcgtcgg
     5881 gcatcgaatc tcgtcagcta tcgtcagctt acctttttgg cagcgatcgc ggctcccgac
     5941 atcttggacc attagctcca caggtatctt cttccctcta gtggtcataa cagcagcttc
     6001 agctacctct caattcaaaa aacccctcaa gacccgttta gaggccccaa ggggttatgc
     6061 tatcaatcgt tgcgttacac acacaaaaaa ccaacacaca tccatcttcg atggatagcg
     6121 attttattat ctaactgctg atcgagtgta gccagatcta gtaatcaatt acggggtcat
     6181 tagttcatag cccatatatg gagttccgcg ttacataact tacggtaaat ggcccgcctg
     6241 gctgaccgcc caacgacccc cgcccattga cgtcaataat gacgtatgtt cccatagtaa
     6301 cgccaatagg gactttccat tgacgtcaat gggtggagta tttacggtaa actgcccact
     6361 tggcagtaca tcaagtgtat catatgccaa gtacgccccc tattgacgtc aatgacggta
     6421 aatggcccgc ctggcattat gcccagtaca tgaccttatg ggactttcct acttggcagt
     6481 acatctacgt attagtcatc gctattacca tgctgatgcg gttttggcag tacatcaatg
     6541 ggcgtggata gcggtttgac tcacggggat ttccaagtct ccaccccatt gacgtcaatg
     6601 ggagtttgtt ttggcaccaa aatcaacggg actttccaaa atgtcgtaac aactccgccc
     6661 cattgacgca aatgggcggt aggcgtgtac ggtgggaggt ctatataagc agagctggtt
     6721 tagtgaaccg tcagatcaga tctttgtcga tcctaccatc cactcgacac acccgccagc
     6781 ggccgc
//
