[The description below was written by a language model from this plasmid's Addgene catalogue record and the feature table of its GenBank file.]
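Description:
pGBW-m4252882 is a mammalian expression plasmid for the SARS-CoV-2 ORF6 accessory protein, built on a pTwist_CMV_Hygro_6 backbone from which an AarI site was removed. The circular construct is 6,786 bp in total. It is propagated in E. coli through a high-copy ColE1/pUC-type origin and selected with ampicillin via the beta-lactamase gene. For selection in mammalian cells it carries a separate hygromycin resistance cassette, in which the human ubiquitin C promoter drives the aminoglycoside phosphotransferase gene, followed by a synthetic polyadenylation signal.

The wild-type ORF6 coding sequence (about 179 bp per the catalogue entry) is not annotated as its own feature. It evidently lies in the unannotated stretch spanning the plasmid's numbering origin, between the CMV promoter and the tags. Transcription is driven by the human cytomegalovirus immediate-early enhancer and promoter. The open reading frame continues in frame into a backbone-encoded TEV protease recognition site and a V5 epitope tag, and the transcript ends at an SV40 polyadenylation signal. The C-terminal V5 tag allows detection or immunocapture of this small protein, and the TEV site allows the tag to be cleaved off afterwards. The expression region is bracketed by 5' and 3' beta-globin insulator elements, T7 and rrnG transcription terminators, and an upstream synthetic poly(A) signal. These elements serve to limit read-through and interference between the expression unit and neighbouring bacterial and selection cassettes. The construct belongs to a set of tagged SARS-CoV-2 protein plasmids intended for expression and/or purification in mammalian cells, by transient transfection or after hygromycin selection of stable lines.
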