Addgene plasmid #153801: pGBW-m4252882
Purpose: Mammalian expression plasmid for SARS-CoV-2 ORF6 protein
Depositing lab: Ginkgo Bioworks & Benjie Chen. Depositing organization: Ginkgo Bioworks.
Backbone
  Vector backbone: pTwist_CMV_Hygro_6 with AarI site removed
  Backbone size w/o insert (bp): 6525
  Vector type: Mammalian Expression
  Selectable markers: Hygromycin
Growth in bacteria
  Bacterial resistance: Ampicillin, 100 μg/mL
  Growth temperature: 37°C
  Growth strain: DH5alpha
  Copy number: High Copy
Gene/Insert
  Gene/Insert name: SARS-CoV-2 ORF6 protein
  Species: Severe acute respiratory syndrome coronavirus 2
  Insert size (bp): 179
  Mutation: wt
  Entrez Gene: ORF6 (a.k.a. GU280_gp06)
  Promoter: CMV
  Tag / fusion protein: Cleavable TEV;V5 (C terminal on backbone)
  Cloning method: Unknown
Resource information
  A portion of this plasmid was derived from a plasmid made by: GinkgoBioworks
Depositor comments: NCBI reference sequence: 43740572
How to cite: pGBW-m4252882 was a gift from Ginkgo Bioworks & Benjie Chen (Addgene plasmid # 153801 ; http://n2t.net/addgene:153801 ; RRID:Addgene_153801)
